Addgene plasmid #220959: 1203O-CMV-DiCas7-11-Δ7.1-bGHpolyA
Purpose: DiCas7-11 effector with Cas7.1 domain deletion mutation
Depositing lab: Omar Akbari. Depositing organization: University of California, San Diego (UCSD).
Backbone
  Vector backbone: pCMV
  Vector type: Mammalian Expression, CRISPR
Growth in bacteria
  Bacterial resistance: Ampicillin, 100 μg/mL
  Growth temperature: 37°C
  Growth strain: DH5alpha
  Copy number: Unknown
Gene/Insert
  Gene/Insert name: DiCas7-11
Terms and licenses: Academic/Nonprofit Terms; Industry Terms: Not Available to Industry
How to cite: 1203O-CMV-DiCas7-11-Δ7.1-bGHpolyA was a gift from Omar Akbari (Addgene plasmid # 220959 ; http://n2t.net/addgene:220959 ; RRID:Addgene_220959)
