[The description below was written by a language model from this plasmid's Addgene catalogue record and pLannotate feature annotations shown in this document.]
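Description:
1203O-CMV-DiCas7-11-Δ7.1-bGHpolyA is a mammalian expression plasmid of about 7.5 kb, built on a pCMV backbone, that encodes a mutant form of the CRISPR effector DiCas7-11 in which the Cas7.1 domain has been deleted. It is propagated in E. coli through a high-copy ColE1/pUC-type origin of replication and selected with ampicillin, with β-lactamase expressed from its own AmpR promoter. Short remnants of common cloning-vector sequence are also annotated (a lacI fragment, the CAP binding site, lac promoter and operator, and fragments of a pBluescript multiple cloning site, an SV40 promoter and the pBR322 bom region). These appear to be backbone leftovers rather than functional parts of the design. No mammalian selection marker is annotated.

The expression cassette lies on the reverse strand. The human cytomegalovirus immediate-early enhancer and promoter drive transcription toward a bovine growth hormone polyadenylation signal, which terminates and stabilises the transcript. The roughly 4.2 kb between the CMV promoter and the bGH signal carries no annotation in the feature table, but its position fits the catalogued DiCas7-11 Δ7.1 open reading frame. The record does not say whether the protein carries epitope tags, nuclear localisation or export signals, or a fused reporter, and no guide RNA cassette is annotated, so a crRNA would presumably have to come from a separate construct.

Cas7-11 proteins are type III-E CRISPR effectors, single polypeptides of fused Cas7-like and Cas11-like domains that carry out crRNA-guided RNA targeting. The stated purpose is simply to provide the Cas7.1 deletion variant, which fits use in transfected mammalian cells to test this domain's contribution to effector activity or to evaluate a truncated version.
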