Features (pLannotate 1.2.2; 13 found; start..end, strand, type, name):
      1..589     +  rep_origin     ori: high-copy-number ColE1/pMB1/pBR322/pUC origin of replication
    772..864     +  CDS            lacI (fragment): lac repressor; lacI; The lac repressor binds to the lac operator to inhibit transcription in E. coli. This inhibition can be relieved by adding lactose or isopropyl-β-D-thiogalactopyranoside (IPTG).
    877..898     +  protein_bind   CAP binding site: CAP binding activates transcription in the presence of cAMP. E. coli catabolite activator protein
    913..943     +  promoter       lac promoter: promoter for the E. coli lac operon
    951..967     +  protein_bind   lac operator: The lac repressor binds to the lac operator to inhibit transcription in E. coli. This inhibition can be relieved by adding lactose or isopropyl-β-D-thiogalactopyranoside (IPTG). lac repressor encoded by lacI
   1016..1032    -  misc_feature   MCS (fragment): pBluescript multiple cloning site
   1037..1058    -  promoter       SV40 promoter (fragment): SV40 enhancer and early promoter
   1062..1286    -  polyA_signal   bGH poly(A) signal: bovine growth hormone polyadenylation signal
   5475..5678    -  promoter       CMV promoter: human cytomegalovirus (CMV) immediate early promoter
   5679..6058    -  enhancer       CMV enhancer: human cytomegalovirus immediate early enhancer
   6213..6257    +  misc_feature   bom (fragment): basis of mobility region from pBR322
   6328..6432    +  promoter       AmpR promoter: bla
   6433..7293    +  CDS            AmpR: β-lactamase; bla; confers resistance to ampicillin, carbenicillin, and related antibiotics
>Addgene plasmid #220959 | 1203O-CMV-DiCas7-11-Δ7.1-bGHpolyA | addgene full sequence | sequence record 437422 | Addgene NGS Result
TTGAGATCCTTTTTTTCTGCGCGTAATCTGCTGCTTGCAAACAAAAAAACCACCGCTACCAGCGGTGGTT
TGTTTGCCGGATCAAGAGCTACCAACTCTTTTTCCGAAGGTAACTGGCTTCAGCAGAGCGCAGATACCAA
ATACTGTTCTTCTAGTGTAGCCGTAGTTAGGCCACCACTTCAAGAACTCTGTAGCACCGCCTACATACCT
CGCTCTGCTAATCCTGTTACCAGTGGCTGCTGCCAGTGGCGATAAGTCGTGTCTTACCGGGTTGGACTCA
AGACGATAGTTACCGGATAAGGCGCAGCGGTCGGGCTGAACGGGGGGTTCGTGCACACAGCCCAGCTTGG
AGCGAACGACCTACACCGAACTGAGATACCTACAGCGTGAGCTATGAGAAAGCGCCACGCTTCCCGAAGG
GAGAAAGGCGGACAGGTATCCGGTAAGCGGCAGGGTCGGAACAGGAGAGCGCACGAGGGAGCTTCCAGGG
GGAAACGCCTGGTATCTTTATAGTCCTGTCGGGTTTCGCCACCTCTGACTTGAGCGTCGATTTTTGTGAT
GCTCGTCAGGGGGGCGGAGCCTATGGAAAAACGCCAGCAACGCGGCCTTTTTACGGTTCCTGGCCTTTTG
CTGGCCTTTTGCTCACATGTTCTTTCCTGCGTTATCCCCTGATTCTGTGGATAACCGTATTACCGCCTTT
GAGTGAGCTGATACCGCTCGCCGCAGCCGAACGACCGAGCGCAGCGAGTCAGTGAGCGAGGAAGCGGAAG
AGCGCCCAATACGCAAACCGCCTCTTCCCGCGCGTTGGCCGATTCATTAATGCAGCTGGCACGACAGGTT
TCCCGACTGGAAAGCGGGCAGTGAGCGCAACGCAATTAATGTGAGTTAGCTCACTCATTAGGCATCCTAG
GCTTTACACTTTATGCTTCCGGCTCGTATGTTGTGTGGAATTGTGAGCGGATAACAATTTCACACAGGAA
ACAGCTATGACCATGATTACGCCAAGCTCTAGCTAGAGGTCGACGGTATCGAGCCCCAGCTGGTTCTTTC
CGCCTCAGAAGCCATAGAGCCCACCGCATCCCCAGCATGCCTGCTATTGTCTTCCCAATCCTCCCCCTTG
CTGTCCTGCCCCACCCCACCCCCCAGAATAGAATGACACCTACTCAGACAATGCGATGCAATTTCCTCAT
TTTATTAGGAAAGGACAGTGGGAGTGGCACCTTCCAGGGTCAAGGAAGGCACGGGGGAGGGGCAAACAAC
AGATGGCTGGCAACTAGAAGGCACAGTCGAGGCTGATCAGCGGGTTTAAACTCAATGGTGATGGTGATGA
TGACCGGTTTATGCCCACGGTGTCCACGGCGTGGTCAGCTTCTTCTGCCGATCTTCTTTCTTGAATTCCC
CGTCTTTGAGTTCTTCGTAACCGCTATTCCCATTAGGATCGTCCTTCTTTCGCAGCATGGGGTAGCAAAC
CCGGGGTGCTTGGTCGCCCTCAGGAAACCAAAGAAGTTTCTTAAGATTTTCTATAAAATCGAGCTCGTCC
CGGAACCATTCCTTCAGTTTAGCAAATCCTTTTCCCAACCAGTTGGGAATTTCGGAATTGCCATTCCGCC
ATTGCTTCCAATCTTTTCTCAGGCGCACTGATTCGACGTCAATTTCAACTGAACCAAATCCCATAGACTT
TGCCATTCCAAGTTTATGCGCCAGACCCTTTTCGAGTTGCAGGCTGTGGATGAGCAAACCCAGCTCCCAT
TCTTTCAGGTTCTCAAAGGCAATTTCGAAGCTAAAGGAATTCCCGCCGGCGAGAGCTTCTACAGTGCGGT
TATTAGGGCTTTGTTCAATAGCTTTGCCTGTTGTGGGATGGTTCCCGTCCTTAATGGTTTTCCAGGCGTG
GTGGTGGACGTAAAACTTTCTGCCAGGCACTTTAAACTTATTGTCGGATCCCGGTATACTCCAAGTCGGG
CGAGGCCGTTCCAACAATGAGAGCATCACCGGCCCGCCGTGAAACGGATCGCCGGGATTCTTGCCTGGGA
TCAGCCACTCCGGATCGTTTTCGAGTGACGCGAATCCAAACCTGACTCTGCCCTTGTAAGATCCGGTTCC
AAAGAGCCGGCAAGCAGGGCAGAGTCCTTTGGGGTGGCGCAAGAGGAGTCTTTTCTCGGGATATGCATTC
AAGGCACTGAGATCACCATCTTCCACCCAATCTCCATGGCACGGCCGCAGATCGGCGCTCATACGTTTGC
CGATCATCCTATCGTCTACAGTTCGGGAAATCCGCACTGGGACGATGTCCTCTACGTACTTTTCATTATG
TTTGAAATACACAAGATCTCCGGACTTCAGCTTTTCCACGTTTTCCCGGGCAACTCTAGACTGAAATACG
CTCTCCGGCACTGCTTGAGGATTGTTGTTATAGACCCTGAGCAGTTCTTTGTATTTGATTCTTGCTTTCT
CGGGGATCTCGTATTCCTCGTTCTCCTTCAGATCGAAGAAGAAGGTTTCGCAATATTTAGCCATGGTATA
GTAATTGCCCTTATCATCCTCACAACAAAACACAGGTTCATTCTTCCTTTTCCTATTCTTAAAATCGTTC
GTCCTAATTGTTTTCCAGTCGTTGGGAACTGATGGGAGTGTTCCTTGAAAGTTATTGATCACATCCCCTT
TCTTGTCACTAAACTCTACTTTGCTGGGGCCGACGACATGAAGGTAGCCCTCTTTACACTCCCATCCGTC
TGGGTCGTTCTCGGGTATCTCTTGAAAGGCCTTTTGGTATCTACTATCTCTTACCCAGCAATCCAGTTTC
TCACCATTCTGTATGCCTTCGAGTTTCTCCTGGTCAAAATTGTCAGGTTTATGCCACAAGTGGAAAGAAG
TGCAGCCATTATTGGTGACCACGTTAAAATAATAAGAGCCATTCTTTTGCTCTATAAATGTGGCGATGCC
TTCTTTGCGTCTTTTCCATTTATTGTCTTGTTTCTTCTGGGGGTGTTTAGCAGGATCAACGAGGCTCAGT
CGTTTAATAAAACGCTTGACCCACATCCGAACAGGTTTCTCACCAGCAATTTCTTGCTCATCAAGAATGT
CAAAATGTTTCTGCGTTTTGTCATAGAAAGGCACCCTTGCAGTTTCGGAAAACTTTTGTATATGTTTCCC
ATCGGCGGTCACTCGACCTGGGAGAAAGTCTTGCAGCACATTCTGGTGATCAGCATCCATCCGCCATGAC
AACCGTTTAGTCTCATCAAATATCCTGAAGCAAGAATTTGTCACAGTTTCGTAGACACTACTCACCATTC
CTCTCAATTCGCTCCCGGGAATCATGATTTGTTTATGAAGTCTGAAGAAAGCATATGATTTATGATATTC
GTCCTTTTCCTTCCGAGCTTCTTTATCCGCAGGTCTGAAGAAATCGTCATTACTAGTATCTGGGACGATG
AGGGGTGTCTTGGTAATGAGCTTACACCGAATTTTACCTGTCAGTCGCCCCTCGTGGAACTTTTGATGAC
CACAGGGTTTCTCCTCGCGTTCCACCTTCTTATGGGGTTCGACGAAATAGTGTGGGTAATATACTTTCTC
TGCCTCGATGCGAACCTCGGCATCAGTTTTGGGCTTTTCTGGAACGGCTACATCTGTCTCATCAAAGGCA
GGATTCATGAGGCGAGAAATCCTCTTATCATCTCCCTTTATACCCAGACTCTTGACCTGTCCGTAGCCGA
TGGCGCTCTTTCCACCGAGGGGATAAAGGCCATTATTCACATCTGCAAGAGCCTTACCGAGTGCCTTACA
GTACTCTTCGTCCTCGAGAACGTCCCTGCGGATCCAGAAGGAGCCTTTCAACATGAGCGGTCTTGCAGGG
CTACCGGGCAGAGGGGAATCATCGAATTTCTTCTTATCAGCTGCACCGCCAGTGAATCTATCGATGGCCA
CATGATCGAAGGTCACAGGTTCCGGGTCACTTTCGAATACGAGATCTTCAAACCTTATTTTGCCGGCTTC
ATACTCACTTCCAAAGATTTGGCACAGGAGACATTCACAGTCACTGTGAGTCAACTCAGTCAAAGGGACG
CCATCTTCCATATGAATGCGTGCCACGGCACTTCTGATCACCCCTCTAAAAGATTCGGCCTTGTATGCAC
ATACGGGTTTCGCCTCTTCCCCTTCAGCTTTATACTTAACGAAGGTAACCACATCTGTACCACGTTTGTC
CACGGCTGCGCGGATTGGGTCGCCATTAATAAAAGGGCTTGCCATCTCAATGGAAACGTTAATCTCGTGC
CATTTTGGATCCCTATAATTACCGGGCTCTGGCAGACCTGAGTTCAGTCGTTTCTTCAGTTCCTCGAGCC
CCTTCTCGTCACGCCATCCCCAATTCTTAAGATAGTCATTCCTTTGATTCTCGTCGCTCAGATCCAGCGT
TTCATATTTAGCATTTTCCATCCGGAATCGGCCCTTCCCGGTTGAGGCAGCGCCACTCATGAATGCCTGC
CCCTCAGCCCACCATTTCAACACCGTTTTCAGTGCATCGGGCAGCCCATCTTCAGAGCCCCGGTACCGGA
GTTGAAATGGAAAGACAATCCCCTCGGGGGCTACTTCCATATTAAACAGGGCACCTTCCGCAACCGTGCC
TGTGAAGGGATTAATGCGGGTACGATGCCTTATTTCTGGCGGGGCATTGTACTCACTGCGCGCATCCATC
ACCGTGATCCCTCTCATAATCCTACACGTCTTACACATGCATGGCCGTCCACCCAACTCAGCATTGCATG
GGCTATCAAAATAGGTTTGAAGATCTCGACGGAGTATACCTCGCACGGCGCTTCTTGGCAGTCTATACTT
GTTATCGGGAGTGAGGAGTACTTGCAGGTCGGTTTGTTTTGCATCTTCGTCTATCGCTCCGAAGAAGAAG
GGCGTTTTAGCGACCAGTTCGCCGCATACCACAGTTTCTTTCAACACAGATCCGATTGACACAGACCGGC
TCTTTTCAAGCCGATCGGGCTTTCCATGGAATTCAGCATCGCCCAGTATTCTCCGAGTAATTTTCAGGCC
GCCACTCATGTCTTTACTCTTGAGGTACAGCGCTTCACCCAGCTTCTCGCAGAATTCTCTCCATTTTCCG
GCATTCTTGAGTTCCTTGGTGTCTGCTGAGGTCGTAAGGATTTGCCTAATAGTGACAGAGTTTTCGTCTT
TCTTCTTCTTGCCGATATCCCAGAGGTAATGGTCATCCTTCCCGTCATGATCCTTTGGCAAGCCAGCGAC
AAGTTTACTAGAGCGGCGGAGTGAACGAATAGCATCAGCAAGCAGGCGGGTATATTCGGTTTTCTTATTA
TCGTCCAGAATGCTAATAATTTGCTCTGCGGTCTTTTCAGCGAGATTAGCATTCGGTTCTGCTTGGACAT
TTTCGGTTTGTTTCCCACTATCGGCTGCTGGTGTATATTCATCGCGGCCGCGGATCTCTAGCGGATCTGA
CGGTTCACTAAACCAGCTCTGCTTATATAGACCTCCCACCGTACACGCCTACCGCCCATTTGCGTCAATG
GGGCGGAGTTGTTACGACATTTTGGAAAGTCCCGTTGATTTTGGTGCCAAAACAAACTCCCATTGACGTC
AATGGGGTGGAGACTTGGAAATCCCCGTGAGTCAAACCGCTATCCACGCCCATTGATGTACTGCCAAAAC
CGCATCACCATGGTAATAGCGATGACTAATACGTAGATGTACTGCCAAGTAGGAAAGTCCCATAAGGTCA
TGTACTGGGCATAATGCCAGGCGGGCCATTTACCGTCATTGACGTCAATAGGGGGCGTACTTGGCATATG
ATACACTTGATGTACTGCCAAGTGGGCAGTTTACCGTAAATACTCCACCCATTGACGTCAATGGAAAGTC
CCTATTGGCGTTACTATGGGAACATACGTCATTATTGACGTCAATGGGCGGGGGTCGTTGGGCGGTCAGC
CAGGCGGGCCATTTACCGTAAGTTATGTAACGCGGAACTCCATATATGGGCTATGAACTAATGACCCCGT
AATTGATTACTATTAATAACTAGTCAATAATCAATGTCAACGCGTATATCTGGCCCGTACATCGCGAAGC
AGCGCAAAACGCCTAACCCTAAGCAGATTCTTCATGCAATTGTCGGTCAAGCCTTGCCTTGTTGTAGCTT
AAATTTTGCTCGCGCACTACTCAGCGACCTCCAACACACAAGCAGGGAGCAGATACTGGCTTAACTATGC
GGCATCAGAGCAGATTGTACTGAGAGTCGACCCTAGGGGATCGGGAGATCGATCTCCCGATCCGTCGACG
TCAGGTGGCACTTTTCGGGGAAATGTGCGCGGAACCCCTATTTGTTTATTTTTCTAAATACATTCAAATA
TGTATCCGCTCATGAGACAATAACCCTGATAAATGCTTCAATAATATTGAAAAAGGAAGAGTATGAGTAT
TCAACATTTCCGTGTCGCCCTTATTCCCTTTTTTGCGGCATTTTGCCTTCCTGTTTTTGCTCACCCAGAA
ACGCTGGTGAAAGTAAAAGATGCTGAAGATCAGTTGGGTGCACGAGTGGGTTACATCGAACTGGATCTCA
ACAGCGGTAAGATCCTTGAGAGTTTTCGCCCCGAAGAACGTTTTCCAATGATGAGCACTTTTAAAGTTCT
GCTATGTGGCGCGGTATTATCCCGTATTGACGCCGGGCAAGAGCAACTCGGTCGCCGCATACACTATTCT
CAGAATGACTTGGTTGAGTACTCACCAGTCACAGAAAAGCATCTTACGGATGGCATGACAGTAAGAGAAT
TATGCAGTGCTGCCATAACCATGAGTGATAACACTGCGGCCAACTTACTTCTGACAACGATCGGAGGACC
GAAGGAGCTAACCGCTTTTTTGCACAACATGGGGGATCATGTAACTCGCCTTGATCGTTGGGAACCGGAG
CTGAATGAAGCCATACCAAACGACGAGCGTGACACCACGATGCCTGTAGCAATGGCAACAACGTTGCGCA
AACTATTAACTGGCGAACTACTTACTCTAGCTTCCCGGCAACAATTAATAGACTGGATGGAGGCGGATAA
AGTTGCAGGACCACTTCTGCGCTCGGCCCTTCCGGCTGGCTGGTTTATTGCTGATAAATCTGGAGCCGGT
GAGCGTGGGTCTCGCGGTATCATTGCAGCACTGGGGCCAGATGGTAAGCCCTCCCGTATCGTAGTTATCT
ACACGACGGGGAGTCAGGCAACTATGGATGAACGAAATAGACAGATCGCTGAGATAGGTGCCTCACTGAT
TAAGCATTGGTAACTGTCAGACCAAGTTTACTCATATATACTTTAGATTGATTTAAAACTTCATTTTTAA
TTTAAAAGGATCTAGGTGAAGATCCTTTTTGATAATCTCATGACCAAAATCCCTTAACGTGAGTTTTCGT
TCCACTGAGTGTCAGACCCCGTAGAAAAGATCAAAGGATCTTC
